>Addgene plasmid #120569 | pLEX-FHH-NRAS-IRES-Puro | addgene full sequence | sequence record 234190 | Addgene NGS Result
TGGAAGGGCTAATTCACTCCCAAAGAAGACAAGATATCCTTGATCTGTGGATCTACCACACACAAGGCTA
CTTCCCTGATTAGCAGAACTACACACCAGGGCCAGGGGTCAGATATCCACTGACCTTTGGATGGTGCTAC
AAGCTAGTACCAGTTGAGCCAGATAAGGTAGAAGAGGCCAATAAAGGAGAGAACACCAGCTTGTTACACC
CTGTGAGCCTGCATGGGATGGATGACCCGGAGAGAGAAGTGTTAGAGTGGAGGTTTGACAGCCGCCTAGC
ATTTCATCACGTGGCCCGAGAGCTGCATCCGGAGTACTTCAAGAACTGCTGATATCGAGCTTGCTACAAG
GGACTTTCCGCTGGGGACTTTCCAGGGAGGCGTGGCCTGGGCGGGACTGGGGAGTGGCGAGCCCTCAGAT
CCTGCATATAAGCAGCTGCTTTTTGCCTGTACTGGGTCTCTCTGGTTAGACCAGATCTGAGCCTGGGAGC
TCTCTGGCTAACTAGGGAACCCACTGCTTAAGCCTCAATAAAGCTTGCCTTGAGTGCTTCAAGTAGTGTG
TGCCCGTCTGTTGTGTGACTCTGGTAACTAGAGATCCCTCAGACCCTTTTAGTCAGTGTGGAAAATCTCT
AGCAGTGGCGCCCGAACAGGGACTTGAAAGCGAAAGGGAAACCAGAGGAGCTCTCTCGACGCAGGACTCG
GCTTGCTGAAGCGCGCACGGCAAGAGGCGAGGGGCGGCGACTGGTGAGTACGCCAAAAATTTTGACTAGC
GGAGGCTAGAAGGAGAGAGATGGGTGCGAGAGCGTCAGTATTAAGCGGGGGAGAATTAGATCGCGATGGG
AAAAAATTCGGTTAAGGCCAGGGGGAAAGAAAAAATATAAATTAAAACATATAGTATGGGCAAGCAGGGA
GCTAGAACGATTCGCAGTTAATCCTGGCCTGTTAGAAACATCAGAAGGCTGTAGACAAATACTGGGACAG
CTACAACCATCCCTTCAGACAGGATCAGAAGAACTTAGATCATTATATAATACAGTAGCAACCCTCTATT
GTGTGCATCAAAGGATAGAGATAAAAGACACCAAGGAAGCTTTAGACAAGATAGAGGAAGAGCAAAACAA
AAGTAAGACCACCGCACAGCAAGCGGCCGGCCGCTGATCTTCAGACCTGGAGGAGGAGATATGAGGGACA
ATTGGAGAAGTGAATTATATAAATATAAAGTAGTAAAAATTGAACCATTAGGAGTAGCACCCACCAAGGC
AAAGAGAAGAGTGGTGCAGAGAGAAAAAAGAGCAGTGGGAATAGGAGCTTTGTTCCTTGGGTTCTTGGGA
GCAGCAGGAAGCACTATGGGCGCAGCGTCAATGACGCTGACGGTACAGGCCAGACAATTATTGTCTGGTA
TAGTGCAGCAGCAGAACAATTTGCTGAGGGCTATTGAGGCGCAACAGCATCTGTTGCAACTCACAGTCTG
GGGCATCAAGCAGCTCCAGGCAAGAATCCTGGCTGTGGAAAGATACCTAAAGGATCAACAGCTCCTGGGG
ATTTGGGGTTGCTCTGGAAAACTCATTTGCACCACTGCTGTGCCTTGGAATGCTAGTTGGAGTAATAAAT
CTCTGGAACAGATTTGGAATCACACGACCTGGATGGAGTGGGACAGAGAAATTAACAATTACACAAGCTT
AATACACTCCTTAATTGAAGAATCGCAAAACCAGCAAGAAAAGAATGAACAAGAATTATTGGAATTAGAT
AAATGGGCAAGTTTGTGGAATTGGTTTAACATAACAAATTGGCTGTGGTATATAAAATTATTCATAATGA
TAGTAGGAGGCTTGGTAGGTTTAAGAATAGTTTTTGCTGTACTTTCTATAGTGAATAGAGTTAGGCAGGG
ATATTCACCATTATCGTTTCAGACCCACCTCCCAACCCCGAGGGGACCCGACAGGCCCGAAGGAATAGAA
GAAGAAGGTGGAGAGAGAGACAGAGACAGATCCATTCGATTAGTGAACGGATCGGCACTGCGTGCGCCAA
TTCTGCAGACAAATGGCAGTATTCATCCACAATTTTAAAAGAAAAGGGGGGATTGGGGGGTACAGTGCAG
GGGAAAGAATAGTAGACATAATAGCAACAGACATACAAACTAAAGAATTACAAAAACAAATTACAAAAAT
TCAAAATTTTCGGGTTTATTACAGGGACAGCAGAGATCCAGTTTGGTTAGTACCGGGCCCGCTCTAGTCC
GGAATCAGTCCTGCTCCTCGGCCACGAAGTGCACGCAGTTGCCGGCCGGGTCGCGCAGGGCGAACTCCCG
CCCCCACGGCTGCTCGCCGATCTCGGTCATGGCCGGCCCGGAGGCGTCCCGGAAGTTCGTGGACACGACC
TCCGACCACTCGGCGTACAGCTCGTCCAGGCCGCGCACCCACACCCAGGCCAGGGTGTTGTCCGGCACCA
CCTGGTCCTGGACCGCGCTGATGAACAGGGTCACGTCGTCCCGGACCACACCGGCGAAGTCGTCCTCCAC
GAAGTCCCGGGAGAACCCGAGCCGGTCGGTCCAGAACTCGACCGCTCCGGCGACGTCGCGCGCGGTGAGC
ACCGGAACGGCACTGGTCAACTTGGCCATGGTGGCCCTCCTATAGTGAGTCGTATTATACTATGCCGATA
TACTATGCCGATGATTAATTGTCAACACGTGCTGCAGGTCCGAGGTTCTAGACGTATTACCGCCATGCAT
TAGTTATTAATAGTAATCAATTACGGGGTCATTAGTTCATAGCCCATATATGGAGTTCCGCGTTACATAA
CTTACGGTAAATGGCCCGCCTGGCTGACCGCCCAACGACCCCCGCCCATTGACGTCAATAATGACGTATG
TTCCCATAGTAACGCCAATAGGGACTTTCCATTGACGTCAATGGGTGGAGTATTTACGGTAAACTGCCCA
CTTGGCAGTACATCAAGTGTATCATATGCCAAGTACGCCCCCTATTGACGTCAATGACGGTAAATGGCCC
GCCTGGCATTATGCCCAGTACATGACCTTATGGGACTTTCCTACTTGGCAGTACATCTACGTATTAGTCA
TCGCTATTACCATGGTGATGCGGTTTTGGCAGTACATCAATGGGCGTGGATAGCGGTTTGACTCACGGGG
ATTTCCAAGTCTCCACCCCATTGACGTCAATGGGAGTTTGTTTTGGCACCAAAATCAACGGGACTTTCCA
AAATGTCGTAACAACTCCGCCCCATTGACGCAAATGGGCGGTAGGCGTGTACGGTGGGAGGTCTATATAA
GCAGAGCTCGTTTAGTGAACCGTCAGATCGCCTGGAGACGCCATCCACGCTGTTTTGACCTCCATAGAAG
ACACCGACTCTACTAGAGGATCTACCATGGATTATAAAGATGACGACGATAAAGCAGGTTACCCATACGA
TGTGCCTGACTATGCTGCAGGTTCACATCATCACCACCATCATGGATCCATGACTGAGTACAAACTGGTG
GTGGTTGGAGCAGGTGGTGTTGGGAAAAGCGCACTGACAATCCAGCTAATCCAGAACCACTTTGTAGATG
AATATGATCCCACCATAGAGGATTCTTACAGAAAACAAGTGGTTATAGATGGTGAAACCTGTTTGTTGGA
CATACTGGATACAGCTGGACAAGAAGAGTACAGTGCCATGAGAGACCAATACATGAGGACAGGCGAAGGC
TTCCTCTGTGTATTTGCCATCAATAATAGCAAGTCATTTGCGGATATTAACCTCTACAGGGAGCAGATTA
AGCGAGTAAAAGACTCGGATGATGTACCTATGGTGCTAGTGGGAAACAAGTGTGATTTGCCAACAAGGAC
AGTTGATACAAAACAAGCCCACGAACTGGCCAAGAGTTACGGGATTCCATTCATTGAAACCTCAGCCAAG
ACCAGACAGGGTGTTGAAGATGCTTTTTACACACTGGTAAGAGAAATACGCCAGTACCGAATGAAAAAAC
TCAACAGCAGTGATGATGGGACTCAGGGTTGTATGGGATTGCCATGTGTGGTGATGTAAGTCGAGTCTAG
AGGGCCCGACGCGTCTGGCCACCGGTCGCCCCTCTCCCTCCCCCCCCCCTAACGTTACTGGCCGAAGCCG
CTTGGAATAAGGCCGGTGTGCGTTTGTCTATATGTTATTTTCCACCATATTGCCGTCTTTTGGCAATGTG
AGGGCCCGGAAACCTGGCCCTGTCTTCTTGACGAGCATTCCTAGGGGTCTTTCCCCTCTCGCCAAAGGAA
TGCAAGGTCTGTTGAATGTCGTGAAGGAAGCAGTTCCTCTGGAAGCTTCTTGAAGACAAACAACGTCTGT
AGCGACCCTTTGCAGGCAGCGGAACCCCCCACCTGGCGACAGGTGCCTCTGCGGCCAAAAGCCACGTGTA
TAAGATACACCTGCAAAGGCGGCACAACCCCAGTGCCACGTTGTGAGTTGGATAGTTGTGGAAAGAGTCA
AATGGCTCTCCTCAAGCGTATTCAACAAGGGGCTGAAGGATGCCCAGAAGGTACCCCATTGTATGGGATC
TGATCTGGGGCCTCGGTGCACATGCTTTACATGTGTTTAGTCGAGGTTAAAAAAACGTCTAGGCCCCCCG
AACCACGGGGACGTGGTTTTCCTTTGAAAAACACGATAATACCATGGCCACCGAGTACAAGCCCACGGTG
CGCCTCGCCACCCGCGACGACGTCCCCCGGGCCGTACGCACCCTCGCCGCCGCGTTCGCCGACTACCCCG
CCACGCGCCACACCGTCGACCCGGACCGCCACATCGAGCGGGTCACCGAGCTGCAAGAACTCTTCCTCAC
GCGCGTCGGGCTCGACATCGGCAAGGTGTGGGTCGCGGACGACGGCGCCGCGGTGGCGGTCTGGACCACG
CCGGAGAGCGTCGAAGCGGGGGCGGTGTTCGCCGAGATCGGCTCGCGCATGGCCGAGTTGAGCGGTTCCC
GGCTGGCCGCGCAGCAACAGATGGAAGGCCTCCTGGCGCCGCACCGGCCCAAGGAGCCCGCGTGGTTCCT
GGCCACCGTCGGCGTCTCGCCCGACCACCAGGGCAAGGGTCTGGGCAGCGCCGTCGTGCTCCCCGGAGTG
GAGGCGGCCGAGCGCGCTGGGGTGCCCGCCTTCCTGGAGACCTCCGCGCCCCGCAACCTCCCCTTCTACG
AGCGGCTCGGCTTCACCGTCACCGCCGACGTCGAGGTGCCCGAAGGACCGCGCACCTGGTGCATGACCCG
CAAGCCCGGTGCCTGAGTTAACAATCAACCTCTGGATTACAAAATTTGTGAAAGATTGACTGGTATTCTT
AACTATGTTGCTCCTTTTACGCTATGTGGATACGCTGCTTTAATGCCTTTGTATCATGCTATTGCTTCCC
GTATGGCTTTCATTTTCTCCTCCTTGTATAAATCCTGGTTGCTGTCTCTTTATGAGGAGTTGTGGCCCGT
TGTCAGGCAACGTGGCGTGGTGTGCACTGTGTTTGCTGACGCAACCCCCACTGGTTGGGGCATTGCCACC
ACCTGTCAGCTCCTTTCCGGGACTTTCGCTTTCCCCCTCCCTATTGCCACGGCGGAACTCATCGCCGCCT
GCCTTGCCCGCTGCTGGACAGGGGCTCGGCTGTTGGGCACTGACAATTCCGTGGTGTTGTCGGGGAAGCT
GACGTCCTTTCCATGGCTGCTCGCCTGTGTTGCCACCTGGATTCTGCGCGGGACGTCCTTCTGCTACGTC
CCTTCGGCCCTCAATCCAGCGGACCTTCCTTCCCGCGGCCTGCTGCCGGCTCTGCGGCCTCTTCCGCGTC
TTCGCCTTCGCCCTCAGACGAGTCGGATCTCCCTTTGGGCCGCCTCCCCGCCTGGAATTAATTCTGCAGT
CGAGACCTAGAAAAACATGGAGCAATCACAAGTAGCAATACAGCAGCTACCAATGCTGATTGTGCCTGGC
TAGAAGCACAAGAGGAGGAGGAGGTGGGTTTTCCAGTCACACCTCAGGTACCTTTAAGACCAATGACTTA
CAAGGCAGCTGTAGATCTTAGCCACTTTTTAAAAGAAAAGAGGGGACTGGAAGGGCTAATTCACTCCCAA
CGAAGACAAGATCTGCTTTTTGCTTGTACTGGGTCTCTCTGGTTAGACCAGATCTGAGCCTGGGAGCTCT
CTGGCTAACTAGGGAACCCACTGCTTAAGCCTCAATAAAGCTTGCCTTGAGTGCTTCAAGTAGTGTGTGC
CCGTCTGTTGTGTGACTCTGGTAACTAGAGATCCCTCAGACCCTTTTAGTCAGTGTGGAAAATCTCTAGC
AGTAGTAGTTCATGTCATCTTATTATTCAGTATTTATAACTTGCAAAGAAATGAATATCAGAGAGTGAGA
GGCCTTGACATTGTTTAAACCCGCTGATCAGCCTCGACTGTGCCTTCTAGTTGCCAGCCATCTGTTGTTT
GCCCCTCCCCCGTGCCTTCCTTGACCCTGGAAGGTGCCACTCCCACTGTCCTTTCCTAATAAAATGAGGA
AATTGCATCGCATTGTCTGAGTAGGTGTCATTCTATTCTGGGGGGTGGGGTGGGGCAGGACAGCAAGGGG
GAGGATTGGGAAGACAATAGCAGGCATGCTGGGGATGCGGTGGGCTCTATGGCTTCTGAGGCGGAAAGAA
CCAGCTGGGGCTCTAGGGGGTATCCCC
[124 nt withheld, positions 6678-6801]
C
[91 nt withheld, positions 6803-6893]
A
[49 nt withheld, positions 6895-6943]
CCTTTGACGTTGGAGTCCACGTTCTTT
[37 nt withheld, positions 6971-7007]
ACCCTATCTCGGTCTATTCTTTTGATTTATAAGGGATTTTGCCGATTTCGGCCTATTGGTTAAAAAATGA
GCTGATTTAACAAAAATTTAACGCGAATTAATTCTGTGGAATGTGTGTCAGTTAGGGTGTGGAAAGTCCC
CAGGCTCCCCAGCAGGCAGAAGTATGCAAAGCATGCATCTCAATTAGTCAGCAACCAGGTGTGGAAAGTC
CCCAGGCTCCCCAGCAGGCAGAAGTATGCAAAGCATGCATCTCAATTAGTCAGCAACCATAGTCCCGCCC
CTAACTCCGCCCATCCCGCCCCTAACTCCGCCCAGTTCCGCCCATTCTCCGCCCCATGGCTGACTAATTT
TTTTTATTTATGCAGAGGCCGAGGCCGCCTCTGCCTCTGAGCTATTCCAGAAGTAGTGAGGAGGCTTTTT
TGGAGGCCTAGGCTTTTGCAAAAAGCTCCCGGGAGCTTGTATATCCATTTTCGGATCTGATCAGCACGTG
ATGAAAAAGCCTGAACTCACCGCGACGTCTGTCGAGAAGTTTCTGATCGAAAAGTTCGACAGCGTCTCCG
ACCTGATGCAGCTCTCGGAGGGCGAAGAATCTCGTGCTTTCAGCTTCGATGTAGGAGGGCGTGGATATGT
CCTGCGGGTAAATAGCTGCGCCGATGGTTTCTACAAAGATCGTTATGTTTATCGGCACTTTGCATCGGCC
GCGCTCCCGATTCCGGAAGTGCTTGACATTGGGGAATTCAGCGAGAGCCTGACCTATTGCATCTCCCGCC
GTGCACAGGGTGTCACGTTGCAAGACCTGCCTGAAACCGAACTGCCCGCTGTTCTGCAGCCGGTCGCGGA
GGCCATGGATGCGATCGCTGCGGCCGATCTTAGCCAGACGAGCGGGTTCGGCCCATTCGGACCGCAAGGA
ATCGGTCAATACACTACATGGCGTGATTTCATATGCGCGATTGCTGATCCCCATGTGTATCACTGGCAAA
CTGTGATGGACGACACCGTCAGTGCGTCCGTCGCGCAGGCTCTCGATGAGCTGATGCTTTGGGCCGAGGA
CTGCCCCGAAGTCCGGCACCTCGTGCACGCGGATTTCGGCTCCAACAATGTCCTGACGGACAATGGCCGC
ATAACAGCGGTCATTGACTGGAGCGAGGCGATGTTCGGGGATTCCCAATACGAGGTCGCCAACATCTTCT
TCTGGAGGCCGTGGTTGGCTTGTATGGAGCAGCAGACGCGCTACTTCGAGCGGAGGCATCCGGAGCTTGC
AGGATCGCCGCGGCTCCGGGCGTATATGCTCCGCATTGGTCTTGACCAACTCTATCAGAGCTTGGTTGAC
GGCAATTTCGATGATGCAGCTTGGGCGCAGGGTCGATGCGACGCAATCGTCCGATCCGGAGCCGGGACTG
TCGGGCGTACACAAATCGCCCGCAGAAGCGCGGCCGTCTGGACCGATGGCTGTGTAGAAGTACTCGCCGA
TAGTGGAAACCGACGCCCCAGCACTCGTCCGAGGGCAAAGGAATAGCACGTGCTACGAGATTTCGATTCC
ACCGCCGCCTTCTATGAAAGGTTGGGCTTCGGAATCGTTTTCCGGGACGCCGGCTGGATGATCCTCCAGC
GCGGGGATCTCATGCTGGAGTTCTTCGCCCACCCCAACTTGTTTATTGCAGCTTATAATGGTTACAAATA
AAGCAATAGCATCACAAATTTCACAAATAAAGCATTTTTTTCACTGCATTCTAGTTGTGGTTTGTCCAAA
CTCATCAATGTATCTTATCATGTCTGTATACCGTCGACCTCTAGCTAGAGCTTGGCGTAATCATGGTCAT
AGCTGTTTCCTGTGTGAAATTGTTATCCGCTCACAATTCCACACAACATACGAGCCGGAAGCATAAAGTG
TAAAGCCTGGGGTGCCTAATGAGTGAGCTAACTCACATTAATTGCGTTGCGCTCACTGCCCGCTTTCCAG
TCGGGAAACCTGTCGTGCCAGCTGCATTAATGAATCGGCCAACGCGCGGGGAGAGGCGGTTTGCGTATTG
GGCGCTCTTCCGCTTCCTCGCTCACTGACTCGCTGCGCTCGGTCGTTCGGCTGCGGCGAGCGGTATCAGC
TCACTCAAAGGCGGTAATACGGTTATCCACAGAATCAGGGGATAACGCAGGAAAGAACATGTGAGCAAAA
GGCCAGCAAAAGGCCAGGAACCGTAAAAAGGCCGCGTTGCTGGCGTTTTTCCATAGGCTCCGCCCCCCTG
ACGAGCATCACAAAAATCGACGCTCAAGTCAGAGGTGGCGAAACCCGACAGGACTATAAAGATACCAGGC
GTTTCCCCCTGGAAGCTCCCTCGTGCGCTCTCCTGTTCCGACCCTGCCGCTTACCGGATACCTGTCCGCC
TTTCTCCCTTCGGGAAGCGTGGCGCTTTCTCATAGCTCACGCTGTAGGTATCTCAGTTCGGTGTAGGTCG
TTCGCTCCAAGCTGGGCTGTGTGCACGAACCCCCCGTTCAGCCCGACCGCTGCGCCTTATCCGGTAACTA
TCGTCTTGAGTCCAACCCGGTAAGACACGACTTATCGCCACTGGCAGCAGCCACTGGTAACAGGATTAGC
AGAGCGAGGTATGTAGGCGGTGCTACAGAGTTCTTGAAGTGGTGGCCTAACTACGGCTACACTAGAAGAA
CAGTATTTGGTATCTGCGCTCTGCTGAAGCCAGTTACCTTCGGAAAAAGAGTTGGTAGCTCTTGATCCGG
CAAACAAACCACCGCTGGTAGCGGTGGTTTTTTTGTTTGCAAGCAGCAGATTACGCGCAGAAAAAAAGGA
TCTCAAGAAGATCCTTTGATCTTTTCTACGGGGTCTGACGCTCAGTGGAACGAAAACTCACGTTAAGGGA
TTTTGGTCATGAGATTATCAAAAAGGATCTTCACCTAGATCCTTTTAAATTAAAAATGAAGTTTTAAATC
AATCTAAAGTATATATGAGTAAACTTGGTCTGACAGTTACCAATGCTTAATCAGTGAGGCACCTATCTCA
GCGATCTGTCTATTTCGTTCATCCATAGTTGCCTGACTCCCCGTCGTGTAGATAACTACGATACGGGAGG
GCTTACCATCTGGCCCCAGTGCTGCAATGATACCGCGAGACCCACGCTCACCGGCTCCAGATTTATCAGC
AATAAACCAGCCAGCCGGAAGGGCCGAGCGCAGAAGTGGTCCTGCAACTTTATCCGCCTCCATCCAGTCT
ATTAATTGTTGCCGGGAAGCTAGAGTAAGTAGTTCGCCAGTTAATAGTTTGCGCAACGTTGTTGCCATTG
CTACAGGCATCGTGGTGTCACGCTCGTCGTTTGGTATGGCTTCATTCAGCTCCGGTTCCCAACGATCAAG
GCGAGTTACATGATCCCCCATGTTGTGCAAAAAAGCGGTTAGCTCCTTCGGTCCTCCGATCGTTGTCAGA
AGTAAGTTGGCCGCAGTGTTATCACTCATGGTTATGGCAGCACTGCATAATTCTCTTACTGTCATGCCAT
CCGTAAGATGCTTTTCTGTGACTGGTGAGTACTCAACCAAGTCATTCTGAGAATAGTGTATGCGGCGACC
GAGTTGCTCTTGCCCGGCGTCAATACGGGATAATACCGCGCCACATAGCAGAACTTTAAAAGTGCTCATC
ATTGGAAAACGTTCTTCGGGGCGAAAACTCTCAAGGATCTTACCGCTGTTGAGATCCAGTTCGATGTAAC
CCACTCGTGCACCCAACTGATCTTCAGCATCTTTTACTTTCACCAGCGTTTCTGGGTGAGCAAAAACAGG
AAGGCAAAATGCCGCAAAAAAGGGAATAAGGGCGACACGGAAATGTTGAATACTCATACTCTTCCTTTTT
CAATATTATTGAAGCATTTATCAGGGTTATTGTCTCATGAGCGGATACATATTTGAATGTATTTAGAAAA
ATAAACAAATAGGGGTTCCGCGCACATTTCCCCGAAAAGTGCCACCTGACGTCGACGGATCGGGAGATCA
ACTTGTTTATTGCAGCTTATAATGGTTACAAATAAAGCAATAGCATCACAAATTTCACAAATAAAGCATT
TTTTTCACTGCATTCTAGTTGTGGTTTGTCCAAACTCATCAATGTATCTTATCATGTCTGGATCAACTGG
ATAACTCAAGCTAACCAAAATCATCCCAAACTTCCCACCCCATACCCTATTACCACTGCCAATTACCTGT
GGTTTCATTTACTCTAAACCTGTGATTCCTCTGAATTATTTTCATTTTAAAGAAATTGTATTTGTTAAAT
ATGTACTACAAACTTAGTAGT
Features (pLannotate 1.2.2; 34 found; start..end, strand, type, name):
    377..634     +  LTR            5' LTR (truncated): truncated 5' long terminal repeat (LTR) from HIV-1
    681..806     +  misc_feature   HIV-1 Ψ: packaging signal of human immunodeficiency virus type 1
    790..1128    +  CDS            HIV-1 gag (fragment): gag protein from human immunodeficiency virus 1; gag
   1303..1536    +  misc_feature   RRE: The Rev response element (RRE) of HIV-1 allows for Rev-dependent mRNA export from the nucleus to the cytoplasm.
   1913..2013    +  CDS            Rev (fragment): human immunodeficiency virus 1 (HIV-1) Rev protein; rev; enhances nuclear export of unspliced and incompletely spliced viral mRNAs
   2063..2180    +  misc_feature   cPPT/CTS: central polypurine tract and central termination sequence of HIV-1
   2245..2619    -  CDS            BleoR: antibiotic-binding protein; Sh ble from Streptoalloteichus hindustanus; confers resistance to bleomycin, phleomycin, and Zeocin™
   2639..2686    -  promoter       EM7 promoter: synthetic bacterial promoter&nbsp
   2791..3094    +  enhancer       CMV enhancer: human cytomegalovirus immediate early enhancer
   3095..3298    +  promoter       CMV promoter: human cytomegalovirus (CMV) immediate early promoter
   3389..3412    +  CDS            5xFLAG (fragment): five tandem FLAG® epitope tags
   3420..3445    +  CDS            3xHA (fragment): three tandem HA epitope tags
   3480..4046    +  CDS            NRAS: RASN_HUMAN - Also known as HRAS1. Experimental evidence at protein level: Swiss-Prot protein existence level 1. Ras proteins bind GDP/GTP and possess intrinsic GTPase activity. From Homo sapiens (Human).
   4089..4661    +  misc_feature   IRES: internal ribosome entry site (IRES) of the encephalomyocarditis virus (EMCV)
   4670..5266    +  CDS            PuroR: puromycin N-acetyltransferase; pac from Streptomyces alboniger; confers resistance to puromycin
   5273..5861    +  misc_feature   WPRE: woodchuck hepatitis virus posttranscriptional regulatory element
   5878..6066    +  CDS            nef (fragment): NEF_HV1Z2 - Experimental evidence at protein level: Swiss-Prot protein existence level 1. Extracellular Nef protein targets CD4(+) T-lymphocytes for apoptosis by interacting with CXCR4 surface receptors. From Human immunodeficiency virus type 1 group M subtype D (isolate Z2/CDC-Z34) (HIV-1).
   6068..6301    +  LTR            3' LTR (ΔU3): self-inactivating 3' long terminal repeat (LTR) from HIV-1
   6408..6632    +  polyA_signal   bGH poly(A) signal: bovine growth hormone polyadenylation signal
   6636..6657    +  promoter       SV40 promoter (fragment): SV40 enhancer and early promoter
   6678..7106    +  rep_origin     f1 ori (sequence partly withheld): f1 bacteriophage origin of replication; arrow indicates direction of (+) strand synthesis
   7120..7449    +  promoter       SV40 promoter: SV40 enhancer and early promoter
   7498..8523    +  CDS            HygR: aminoglycoside phosphotransferase from E. coli; aph(4)-Ia; confers resistance to hygromycin
   8533..8658    +  CDS            ble (fragment): BLE_KLEPN - Experimental evidence at protein level: Swiss-Prot protein existence level 1. Binding protein with a strong affinity to the bleomycin family of antibiotics. Binds to CL990; an antimitotic-antibiotic compound. From Klebsiella pneumoniae.
   8653..8774    +  polyA_signal   SV40 poly(A) signal: SV40 polyadenylation signal
   8845..8867    -  protein_bind   lac operator (fragment): The lac repressor binds to the lac operator to inhibit transcription in E. coli. This inhibition can be relieved by adding lactose or isopropyl-β-D-thiogalactopyranoside (IPTG). lac repressor encoded by lacI
   8871..8901    -  promoter       lac promoter: promoter for the E. coli lac operon
   8916..8937    -  protein_bind   CAP binding site: CAP binding activates transcription in the presence of cAMP. E. coli catabolite activator protein
   8950..9042    -  CDS            lacI (fragment): lac repressor; lacI; The lac repressor binds to the lac operator to inhibit transcription in E. coli. This inhibition can be relieved by adding lactose or isopropyl-β-D-thiogalactopyranoside (IPTG).
   9225..9813    -  rep_origin     ori: high-copy-number ColE1/pMB1/pBR322/pUC origin of replication
   9984..10844   -  CDS            AmpR: β-lactamase; bla; confers resistance to ampicillin, carbenicillin, and related antibiotics
  10845..10949   -  promoter       AmpR promoter: bla
  10997..11131   +  polyA_signal   SV40 poly(A) signal: SV40 polyadenylation signal
  11298..329     +  CDS            nef (fragment) (across the origin): NEF_HV1BR - Experimental evidence at protein level: Swiss-Prot protein existence level 1. Extracellular Nef protein targets CD4(+) T-lymphocytes for apoptosis by interacting with CXCR4 surface receptors (PubMed:14990729). From Human immunodeficiency virus type 1 group M subtype B (isolate BRU/LAI) (HIV-1).
