[The description below was written by a language model from this plasmid's Addgene catalogue record and pLannotate feature annotations shown in this document.]
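Description:
pLEX-FHH-NRAS-IRES-Puro is an 11.3 kb HIV-1-based lentiviral expression plasmid built on the pLEX backbone, used both for direct expression in mammalian cells and as a transfer vector for virus production. It is propagated in E. coli through a high-copy ColE1/pUC-type origin with ampicillin selection (AmpR); an f1 origin is also present. The proviral region runs from a truncated 5' LTR through the Ψ packaging signal with a gag fragment, the Rev response element and the cPPT/CTS, and ends in a ΔU3 self-inactivating 3' LTR. After integration, transcription of the payload therefore depends on the internal promoter rather than on the LTR.

The payload is driven by the CMV enhancer/promoter. It encodes wild-type human NRAS (a 570 bp insert derived from an earlier N-Ras plasmid) fused at its N terminus to a backbone-encoded Flag-HA-6xHis tag. The annotation detects the FLAG and HA portions just upstream of the NRAS reading frame but does not call the His tag as a separate feature. An EMCV IRES follows and directs translation of puromycin N-acetyltransferase from the same transcript, so puromycin-resistant cells should also express the tagged Ras protein. A WPRE downstream enhances transcript expression.

The feature table also shows an EM7-driven BleoR cassette in reverse orientation between the cPPT and the CMV enhancer, and an SV40 promoter-HygR cassette outside the LTRs. The catalogue lists only puromycin as the mammalian selectable marker. The triple tag suits detection and tandem affinity purification of N-Ras, and the associated publication concerns the proximal proteome of oncogenic Ras.
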