Addgene plasmid #120569: pLEX-FHH-NRAS-IRES-Puro
Purpose: Expresses Flag-HA-6xHIS-N-Ras wildtype fusion protein in mammalian cells & for virus production
Depositing lab: Paul Khavari. Depositing organization: Stanford University. Publication: The Functional Proximal Proteome of Oncogenic Ras Includes mTORC2. Kovalski JR, Bhaduri A, Zehnder AM, Neela PH, Che Y, Wozniak GG, Khavari PA. Mol Cell. 2019 Jan 4. pii: S1097-2765(18)31031-1. doi: 10.1016/j.molcel.2018.12.001. PubMed 30639242.
Backbone
  Vector backbone: pLEX
  Backbone manufacturer: Thermo Scientific
  Backbone size w/o insert (bp): 10728
  Total vector size (bp): 11298
  Vector type: Mammalian Expression, Lentiviral
  Selectable markers: Puromycin
Growth in bacteria
  Bacterial resistance: Ampicillin, 100 μg/mL
  Growth temperature: 37°C
  Growth strain: NEB Stable
  Copy number: Unknown
Gene/Insert
  Gene/Insert name: NRAS
  Species: H. sapiens (human)
  Insert size (bp): 570
  Entrez Gene: NRAS (a.k.a. ALPS4, CMNS, KRAS, N-ras, NCMS, NRAS1, NS6)
  Promoter: CMV
  Tag / fusion protein: Flag-HA-6xHIS (N terminal on backbone)
  Cloning method: Restriction Enzyme; 5′ cloning site BamHI (not destroyed); 3′ cloning site XhoI (destroyed during cloning)
  Sequencing primers: 5′ CACCAAAATCAACGGGACTT; 3′ ATATAGACAAACGCACACCGGCCT
Resource information
  A portion of this plasmid was derived from a plasmid made by: pCGN N-Ras WT (Addgene; Cat# 14723)
Terms and licenses: Academic/Nonprofit Terms; Industry Terms: Not Available to Industry
How to cite: pLEX-FHH-NRAS-IRES-Puro was a gift from Paul Khavari (Addgene plasmid # 120569 ; http://n2t.net/addgene:120569 ; RRID:Addgene_120569)
