>Addgene plasmid #120569 | pLEX-FHH-NRAS-IRES-Puro | depositor partial sequence | sequence record 228997 | pLEX Forward
TGGGAGGTCTATATAAGCAGAGCTCGTTTAGTGAACCGTCAGATCGCCTGGAGACGCCATCCACGCTGTT
TTGACCTCCATAGAAGACACCGACTCTACTAGAGGATCTACCATGGATTATAAAGATGACGACGATAAAG
CAGGTTACCCATACGATGTGCCTGACTATGCTGCAGGTTCACATCATCACCACCATCATGGATCCATGAC
TGAGTACAAACTGGTGGTGGTTGGAGCAGGTGGTGTTGGGAAAAGCGCACTGACAATCCAGCTAATCCAG
AACCACTTTGTAGATGAATATGATCCCACCATAGAGGATTCTTACAGAAAACAAGTGGTTATAGATGGTG
AAACCTGTTTGTTGGACATACTGGATACAGCTGGACAAGAAGAGTACAGTGCCATGAGAGACCAATACAT
GAGGACAGGCGAAGGCTTCCTCTGTGTATTTGCCATCAATAATAGCAAGTCATTTGCGGATATTAACCTC
TACAGGGAGCAGATTAAGCGAGTAAAAGACTCGGATGATGTACCTATGGTGCTAGTGGGAAACAAGTGTG
ATTTGCCAACAAGGACAGTTGATACAAAACAAGCCCACGAACTGGCCAAGAGTTACGGGATTCCATTCAT
TGAAACCTCAGCCAAGACCAGACAGGGTGTTGAAGATGCTTTTTACACACTGGTAAGAGAAATACGCCAG
TACCGAATGAAAAAACTCAACAGCAGTGATGATGGGACTCAGGGTTGTATGGGATTGCCATGTGTGGTGA
TGTAAGTCGAGTCTAGAGGGCCCGACGCGTCTGGCCACCGGTCGCCCCTCTCCCTCCCCCCCCCCTAACG
TTAC
